>Addgene plasmid #233246 | pLentiCRISPR V2 Neo PTEN sgRNA5 | addgene full sequence | sequence record 465494 | Addgene NGS Result
ACGCAGTGCCGATCCGTTCACTAATCGAATGGATCTGTCTCTGTCTCTCTCTCCACCTTCTTCTTCTATT
CCTTCGGGCCTGTCGGGTCCCCTCGGGGTTGGGAGGTGGGTCTGAAACGATAATGGTGAATATCCCTGCC
TAACTCTATTCACTATAGAAAGTACAGCAAAAACTATTCTTAAACCTACCAAGCCTCCTACTATCATTAT
GAATAATTTTATATACCACAGCCAATTTGTTATGTTAAACCAATTCCACAAACTTGCCCATTTATCTAAT
TCCAATAATTCTTGTTCATTCTTTTCTTGCTGGTTTTGCGATTCTTCAATTAAGGAGTGTATTAAGCTTG
TGTAATTGTTAATTTCTCTGTCCCACTCCATCCAGGTCGTGTGATTCCAAATCTGTTCCAGAGATTTATT
ACTCCAACTAGCATTCCAAGGCACAGCAGTGGTGCAAATGAGTTTTCCAGAGCAACCCCAAATCCCCAGG
AGCTGTTGATCCTTTAGGTATCTTTCCACAGCCAGGATTCTTGCCTGGAGCTGCTTGATGCCCCAGACTG
TGAGTTGCAACAGATGCTGTTGCGCCTCAATAGCCCTCAGCAAATTGTTCTGCTGCTGCACTATACCAGA
CAATAATTGTCTGGCCTGTACCGTCAGCGTCATTGACGCTGCGCCCATAGTGCTTCCTGCTGCTCCCAAG
AACCCAAGGAACAAAGCTCCTATTCCCACTGCTCTTTTTTCTCTCTGCACCACTCTTCTCTTTGCCTTGG
TGGGTGCTACTCCTAATGGTTCAATTTTTACTACTTTATATTTATATAATTCACTTCTCCAATTGTCCCT
CATATCTCCTCCTCCAGGTCTGAAGATCAGCGGCCGCTTGCTGTGCGGTGGTCTTACTTTTGTTTTGCTC
TTCCTCTATCTTGTCTAAAGCTTCCTTGGTGTCTTTTATCTCTATCCTTTGATGCACACAATAGAGGGTT
GCTACTGTATTATATAATGATCTAAGTTCTTCTGATCCTGTCTGAAGGGATGGTTGTAGCTGTCCCAGTA
TTTGTCTACAGCCTTCTGATGTTTCTAACAGGCCAGGATTAACTGCGAATCGTTCTAGCTCCCTGCTTGC
CCATACTATATGTTTTAATTTATATTTTTTCTTTCCCCCTGGCCTTAACCGAATTTTTTCCCATCGCGAT
CTAATTCTCCCCCGCTTAATACTGACGCTCTCGCACCCATCTCTCTCCTTCTAGCCTCCGCTAGTCAAAA
TTTTTGGCGTACTCACCAGTCGCCGCCCCTCGCCTCTTGCCGTGCGCGCTTCAGCAAGCCGAGTCCTGCG
TCGAGAGAGCTCCTCTGGTTTCCCTTTCGCTTTCAAGTCCCTGTTCGGGCGCCACTGCTAGAGATTTTCC
ACACTGACTAAAAGGGTCTGAGGGATCTCTAGTTACCAGAGTCACACAACAGACGGGCACACACTACTTG
AAGCACTCAAGGCAAGCTTTATTGAGGCTTAAGCAGTGGGTTCCCTAGTTAGCCAGAGAGCTCCCAGGCT
CAGATCTGGTCTAACCAGAGAGACCCAGTACAGGCAAAACGCGCTGCTTATATAGACCTCCCACCGTACA
CGCCTACCGCCCATTTGCGTCAATGGGGCGGAGTTGTTACGACATTTTGGAAAGTCCCGTTGATTTTGGT
GCCAAAACAAACTCCCATTGACGTCAATGGGGTGGAGACTTGGAAATCCCCGTGAGTCAAACCGCTATCC
ACGCCCATTGATGTACTGCCAAAACCGCATCACCATGGTAATAGCGATGACTAATACGTAGATGTACTGC
CAAGTAGGAAAGTCCCATAAGGTCATGTACTGGGCATAATGCCAGGCGGGCCATTTACCGTCATTGACGT
CAATAGGGGGCGTACTTGGCATATGATACACTTGATGTACTGCCAAGTGGGCAGTTTACCGTAAATACTC
CACCCATTGACGTCAATGGAAAGTCCCTATTGGCGTTACTATGGGAACATACGTCATTATTGACGTCAAT
GGGCGGGGGTCGTTGGGCGGTCAGCCAGGCGGGCCATTTACCGTAAGTTATGTAACGCGGAACTCCATAT
ATGGGCTATGAACTAATGACCCCGTAATTGATTACTATTAATAACTAGTCAATAATCAATGTCAACGCGC
GCGTATATCTGGCCCGTACATCGCGAAGCAGCGCAAAACGCCTAACCCTAAGCAGATTCTTCATGCAATT
GTCGGTCAAGCCTTGCCTTGTTGTAGCTTAAATTTTGCTCGCGCACTACTCAGCGACCTCCAACACACAA
GCAGGGAGCAGATACTGGCTTAACTATGCGGCATCAGAGCAGATTGTACTGAGAGTGCACCATAGGGGAT
CGGGAGATCTCCCGATCCGTCGACGTCAGGTGGCACTTTTCGGGGAAATGTGCGCGGAACCCCTATTTGT
TTATTTTTCTAAATACATTCAAATATGTATCCGCTCATGAGACAATAACCCTGATAAATGCTTCAATAAT
ATTGAAAAAGGAAGAGTATGAGTATTCAACATTTCCGTGTCGCCCTTATTCCCTTTTTTGCGGCATTTTG
CCTTCCTGTTTTTGCTCACCCAGAAACGCTGGTGAAAGTAAAAGATGCTGAAGATCAGTTGGGTGCACGA
GTGGGTTACATCGAACTGGATCTCAACAGCGGTAAGATCCTTGAGAGTTTTCGCCCCGAAGAACGTTTTC
CAATGATGAGCACTTTTAAAGTTCTGCTATGTGGCGCGGTATTATCCCGTATTGACGCCGGGCAAGAGCA
ACTCGGTCGCCGCATACACTATTCTCAGAATGACTTGGTTGAGTACTCACCAGTCACAGAAAAGCATCTT
ACGGATGGCATGACAGTAAGAGAATTATGCAGTGCTGCCATAACCATGAGTGATAACACTGCGGCCAACT
TACTTCTGACAACGATCGGAGGACCGAAGGAGCTAACCGCTTTTTTGCACAACATGGGGGATCATGTAAC
TCGCCTTGATCGTTGGGAACCGGAGCTGAATGAAGCCATACCAAACGACGAGCGTGACACCACGATGCCT
GTAGCAATGGCAACAACGTTGCGCAAACTATTAACTGGCGAACTACTTACTCTAGCTTCCCGGCAACAAT
TAATAGACTGGATGGAGGCGGATAAAGTTGCAGGACCACTTCTGCGCTCGGCCCTTCCGGCTGGCTGGTT
TATTGCTGATAAATCTGGAGCCGGTGAGCGTGGGTCTCGCGGTATCATTGCAGCACTGGGGCCAGATGGT
AAGCCCTCCCGTATCGTAGTTATCTACACGACGGGGAGTCAGGCAACTATGGATGAACGAAATAGACAGA
TCGCTGAGATAGGTGCCTCACTGATTAAGCATTGGTAACTGTCAGACCAAGTTTACTCATATATACTTTA
GATTGATTTAAAACTTCATTTTTAATTTAAAAGGATCTAGGTGAAGATCCTTTTTGATAATCTCATGACC
AAAATCCCTTAACGTGAGTTTTCGTTCCACTGAGCGTCAGACCCCGTAGAAAAGATCAAAGGATCTTCTT
GAGATCCTTTTTTTCTGCGCGTAATCTGCTGCTTGCAAACAAAAAAACCACCGCTACCAGCGGTGGTTTG
TTTGCCGGATCAAGAGCTACCAACTCTTTTTCCGAAGGTAACTGGCTTCAGCAGAGCGCAGATACCAAAT
ACTGTTCTTCTAGTGTAGCCGTAGTTAGGCCACCACTTCAAGAACTCTGTAGCACCGCCTACATACCTCG
CTCTGCTAATCCTGTTACCAGTGGCTGCTGCCAGTGGCGATAAGTCGTGTCTTACCGGGTTGGACTCAAG
ACGATAGTTACCGGATAAGGCGCAGCGGTCGGGCTGAACGGGGGGTTCGTGCACACAGCCCAGCTTGGAG
CGAACGACCTACACCGAACTGAGATACCTACAGCGTGAGCTATGAGAAAGCGCCACGCTTCCCGAAGGGA
GAAAGGCGGACAGGTATCCGGTAAGCGGCAGGGTCGGAACAGGAGAGCGCACGAGGGAGCTTCCAGGGGG
AAACGCCTGGTATCTTTATAGTCCTGTCGGGTTTCGCCACCTCTGACTTGAGCGTCGATTTTTGTGATGC
TCGTCAGGGGGGCGGAGCCTATGGAAAAACGCCAGCAACGCGGCCTTTTTACGGTTCCTGGCCTTTTGCT
GGCCTTTTGCTCACATGTTCTTTCCTGCGTTATCCCCTGATTCTGTGGATAACCGTATTACCGCCTTTGA
GTGAGCTGATACCGCTCGCCGCAGCCGAACGACCGAGCGCAGCGAGTCAGTGAGCGAGGAAGCGGAAGAG
CGCCCAATACGCAAACCGCCTCTCCCCGCGCGTTGGCCGATTCATTAATGCAGCTGGCACGACAGGTTTC
CCGACTGGAAAGCGGGCAGTGAGCGCAACGCAATTAATGTGAGTTAGCTCACTCATTAGGCACCCCAGGC
TTTACACTTTATGCTTCCGGCTCGTATGTTGTGTGGAATTGTGAGCGGATAACAATTTCACACAGGAAAC
AGCTATGACCATGATTACGCCAAGCTCTAGCTAGAGGTCGACGGTATACAGACATGATAAGATACATTGA
TGAGTTTGGACAAACCACAACTAGAATGCAGTGAAAAAAATGCTTTATTTGTGAAATTTGTGATGCTATT
GCTTTATTTGTAACCATTATAAGCTGCAATAAACAAGTTGGGGTGGGCGAAGAACTCCAGCATGAGATCC
CCGCGCTGGAGGATCATCCAGCCGGCGTCCCGGAAAACGATTCCGAAGCCCAACCTTTCATAGAAGGCGG
CGGTGGAATCGAAATCTCGTAGCACGTGTCAGTCCTGCTCCTCGGCCACGAAGTGCACGCAGTTGCCGGC
CGGGTCGCGCAGGGCGAACTCCCGCCCCCACGGCTGCTCGCCGATCTCGGTCATGGCCGGCCCGGAGGCG
TCCCGGAAGTTCGTGGACACGACCTCCGACCACTCGGCGTACAGCTCGTCCAGGCCGCGCACCCACACCC
AGGCCAGGGTGTTGTCCGGCACCACCTGGTCCTGGACCGCGCTGATGAACAGGGTCACGTCGTCCCGGAC
CACACCGGCGAAGTCGTCCTCCACGAAGTCCCGGGAGAACCCGAGCCGGTCGGTCCAGAACTCGACCGCT
CCGGCGACGTCGCGCGCGGTGAGCACCGGAACGGCACTGGTCAACTTGGCCATGGTTTAGTTCCTCACCT
TGTCGTATTATACTATGCCGATATACTATGCCGATGATTAATTGTCAACACGTGCTGATCAGATCCGAAA
ATGGATATACAAGCTCCCGGGAGCTTTTTGCAAAAGCCTAGGCCTCCAAAAAAGCCTCCTCACTACTTCT
GGAATAGCTCAGAGGCAGAGGCGGCCTCGGCCTCTGCATAAATAAAAAAAATTAGTCAGCCATGGGGCGG
AGAATGGGCGGAACTGGGCGGAGTTAGGGGCGGGATGGGCGGAGTTAGGGGCGGGACTATGGTTGCTGAC
TAATTGAGATGCATGCTTTGCATACTTCTGCCTGCTGGGGAGCCTGGGGACTTTCCACACCTGGTTGCTG
ACTAATTGAGATGCATGCTTTGCATACTTCTGCCTGCTGGGGAGCCTGGGGACTTTCCACACCCTAACTG
ACACACATTCCACAGAATTAATTCGCGTTAAATTTTTGTTAAATCAGCTCATTTTTTAACCAATAGGCCG
AAATCGGCAAAATCCCTTATAAATCAAAAGAATAGACCGAGATAGGGT
[37 nt withheld, positions 5789-5825]
AAAGAACGTGGACTCCAACGTCAAAGG
[49 nt withheld, positions 5853-5901]
T
[91 nt withheld, positions 5903-5993]
G
[124 nt withheld, positions 5995-6118]
GGGGATACCCCCTAGAGCCCCAGCTGGTTCTTTCCGCCTCAGAAGCCATAGAGCCCACCGCATCCCCAGC
ATGCCTGCTATTGTCTTCCCAATCCTCCCCCTTGCTGTCCTGCCCCACCCCACCCCCCAGAATAGAATGA
CACCTACTCAGACAATGCGATGCAATTTCCTCATTTTATTAGGAAAGGACAGTGGGAGTGGCACCTTCCA
GGGTCAAGGAAGGCACGGGGGAGGGGCAAACAACAGATGGCTGGCAACTAGAAGGCACAGTCGAGGCTGA
TCAGCGGGTTTAAACGGGCCCTGCTAGAGATTTTCCACACTGACTAAAAGGGTCTGAGGGATCTCTAGTT
ACCAGAGTCACACAACAGACGGGCACACACTACTTGAAGCACTCAAGGCAAGCTTTATTGAGGCTTAAGC
AGTGGGTTCCCTAGTTAGCCAGAGAGCTCCCAGGCTCAGATCTGGTCTAACCAGAGAGACCCAGTACAAG
CAAAAAGCAGATCTTGTCTTCGTTGGGAGTGAATTAGCCCTTCCAGTCCCCCCTTTTCTTTTAAAAAGTG
GCTAAGATCTACAGCTGCCTTGTAAGTCATTGGTCTTAAAGTCGACGCGGGGAGGCGGCCCAAAGGGAGA
TCCGACTCGTCTGAGGGCGAAGGCGAAGACGCGGAAGAGGCCGCAGAGCCGGCAGCAGGCCGCGGGAAGG
AAGGTCCGCTGGATTGAGGGCCGAAGGGACGTAGCAGAAGGACGTCCCGCGCAGAATCCAGGTGGCAACA
CAGGCGAGCAGCCAAGGAAAGGACGATGATTTCCCCGACAACACCACGGAATTGTCAGTGCCCAACAGCC
GAGCCCCTGTCCAGCAGCGGGCAAGGCAGGCGGCGATGAGTTCCGCCGTGGCAATAGGGAGGGGGAAAGC
GAAAGTCCCGGAAAGGAGCTGACAGGTGGTGGCAATGCCCCAACCAGTGGGGGTTGCGTCAGCAAACACA
GTGCACACCACGCCACGTTGCCTGACAACGGGCCACAACTCCTCATAAAGAGACAGCAACCAGGATTTAT
ACAAGGAGGAGAAAATGAAAGCCATACGGGAAGCAATAGCATGATACAAAGGCATTAAAGCAGCGTATCC
ACATAGCGTAAAAGGAGCAACATAGTTAAGAATACCAGTCAATCTTTCACAAATTTTGTAATCCAGAGGT
TGATTGTCGACTTAACGCGTTCAGAAGAACTCGTCAAGAAGGCGATAGAAGGCGATGCGCTGCGAATCGG
GAGCGGCGATACCGTAAAGCACGAGGAAGCGGTCAGCCCATTCGCCGCCAAGCTCTTCAGCAATATCACG
GGTAGCCAACGCTATGTCCTGATAGCGGTCCGCCACACCCAGCCGGCCACAGTCGATGAATCCAGAAAAG
CGGCCATTTTCCACCATGATATTCGGCAAGCAGGCATCGCCATGGGTCACGACGAGATCCTCGCCGTCGG
GCATGCGCGCCTTGAGCCTGGCGAACAGTTCGGCTGGCGCGAGCCCCTGATGCTCTTCGTCCAGATCATC
CTGATCGACAAGACCGGCTTCCATCCGAGTACGTGCTCGCTCGATGCGATGTTTCGCTTGGTGGTCGAAT
GGGCAGGTAGCCGGATCAAGCGTATGCAGCCGCCGCATTGCATCAGCCATGATGGATACTTTCTCGGCAG
GAGCAAGGTGAGATGACAGGAGATCCTGCCCCGGCACTTCGCCCAATAGCAGCCAGTCCCTTCCCGCTTC
AGTGACAACGTCGAGCACAGCTGCGCAAGGAACGCCCGTCGTGGCCAGCCACGATAGCCGCGCTGCCTCG
TCCTGCAGTTCATTCAGGGCACCGGACAGGTCGGTCTTGACAAAAAGAACCGGGCGCCCCTGCGCTGACA
GCCGGAACACGGCGGCATCAGAGCAGCCGATTGTCTGTTGTGCCCAGTCATAGCCGAATAGCCTCTCCAC
CCAAGCGGCCGGAGAACCTGCGTGCAATCCATCTTGTTCAATCGGTCCAGGATTCTCTTCGACATCTCCG
GCTTGTTTCAGCAGAGAGAAGTTTGTTGCGCCGGATCCCTTATCGTCATCGTCTTTGTAATCTTTCTTCT
TCTTAGCCTGTCCAGCCTTCTTTGTGGCGGCAGGTCGCTTGTCGCCTCCCAGCTGAGACAGGTCGATCCG
TGTCTCGTACAGGCCGGTGATGCTCTGGTGGATCAGGGTGGCGTCCAGCACCTCTTTGGTGCTGGTGTAC
CTCTTCCGGTCGATGGTGGTGTCAAAGTACTTGAAGGCGGCAGGGGCTCCCAGATTGGTCAGGGTAAACA
GGTGGATGATATTCTCGGCCTGCTCTCTGATGGGCTTATCCCGGTGCTTGTTGTAGGCGGACAGCACTTT
GTCCAGATTAGCGTCGGCCAGGATCACTCTCTTGGAGAACTCGCTGATCTGCTCGATGATCTCGTCCAGG
TAGTGCTTGTGCTGTTCCACAAACAGCTGTTTCTGCTCATTATCCTCGGGGGAGCCCTTCAGCTTCTCAT
AGTGGCTGGCCAGGTACAGGAAGTTCACATATTTGGAGGGCAGGGCCAGTTCGTTTCCCTTCTGCAGTTC
GCCGGCAGAGGCCAGCATTCTCTTCCGGCCGTTTTCCAGCTCGAACAGGGAGTACTTAGGCAGCTTGATG
ATCAGGTCCTTTTTCACTTCTTTGTAGCCCTTGGCTTCCAGAAAGTCGATGGGATTCTTCTCGAAGCTGC
TTCTTTCCATGATGGTGATCCCCAGCAGCTCTTTCACACTCTTCAGTTTCTTGGACTTGCCCTTTTCCAC
TTTGGCCACCACCAGCACAGAATAGGCCACGGTGGGGCTGTCGAAGCCGCCGTACTTCTTAGGGTCCCAG
TCCTTCTTTCTGGCGATCAGCTTATCGCTGTTCCTCTTGGGCAGGATAGACTCTTTGCTGAAGCCGCCTG
TCTGCACCTCGGTCTTTTTCACGATATTCACTTGGGGCATGCTCAGCACTTTCCGCACGGTGGCAAAATC
CCGGCCCTTATCCCACACGATCTCCCCGGTTTCGCCGTTTGTCTCGATCAGAGGCCGCTTCCGGATCTCG
CCGTTGGCCAGGGTAATCTCGGTCTTGAAAAAGTTCATGATGTTGCTGTAGAAGAAGTACTTGGCGGTAG
CCTTGCCGATTTCCTGCTCGCTCTTGGCGATCATCTTCCGCACGTCGTACACCTTGTAGTCGCCGTACAC
GAACTCGCTTTCCAGCTTAGGGTACTTTTTGATCAGGGCGGTTCCCACGACGGCGTTCAGGTAGGCGTCG
TGGGCGTGGTGGTAGTTGTTGATCTCGCGCACTTTGTAAAACTGGAAATCCTTCCGGAAATCGGACACCA
GCTTGGACTTCAGGGTGATCACTTTCACTTCCCGGATCAGCTTGTCATTCTCGTCGTACTTAGTGTTCAT
CCGGGAGTCCAGGATCTGTGCCACGTGCTTTGTGATCTGCCGGGTTTCCACCAGCTGTCTCTTGATGAAG
CCGGCCTTATCCAGTTCGCTCAGGCCGCCTCTCTCGGCCTTGGTCAGATTGTCGAACTTTCTCTGGGTAA
TCAGCTTGGCGTTCAGCAGCTGCCGCCAGTAGTTCTTCATCTTCTTCACGACCTCTTCGGAGGGCACGTT
GTCGCTCTTGCCCCGGTTCTTGTCGCTTCTGGTCAGCACCTTGTTGTCGATGGAGTCGTCCTTCAGAAAG
CTCTGAGGCACGATATGGTCCACATCGTAGTCGGACAGCCGGTTGATGTCCAGTTCCTGGTCCACGTACA
TATCCCGCCCATTCTGCAGGTAGTACAGGTACAGCTTCTCGTTCTGCAGCTGGGTGTTTTCCACGGGGTG
TTCTTTCAGGATCTGGCTGCCCAGCTCTTTGATGCCCTCTTCGATCCGCTTCATTCTCTCGCGGCTGTTC
TTCTGTCCCTTCTGGGTGGTCTGGTTCTCTCTGGCCATTTCGATCACGATGTTCTCGGGCTTGTGCCGGC
CCATCACTTTCACGAGCTCGTCCACCACCTTCACTGTCTGCAGGATGCCCTTCTTAATGGCGGGGCTGCC
GGCCAGATTGGCAATGTGCTCGTGCAGGCTATCGCCCTGGCCGGACACCTGGGCTTTCTGGATGTCCTCT
TTAAAGGTCAGGCTGTCGTCGTGGATCAGCTGCATGAAGTTTCTGTTGGCGAAGCCGTCGGACTTCAGGA
AATCCAGGATTGTCTTGCCGGACTGCTTGTCCCGGATGCCGTTGATCAGCTTCCGGCTCAGCCTGCCCCA
GCCGGTGTATCTCCGCCGCTTCAGCTGCTTCATCACTTTGTCGTCGAACAGGTGGGCATAGGTTTTCAGC
CGTTCCTCGATCATCTCTCTGTCCTCAAACAGTGTCAGGGTCAGCACGATATCTTCCAGAATGTCCTCGT
TTTCCTCATTGTCCAGGAAGTCCTTGTCCTTGATAATTTTCAGCAGATCGTGGTATGTGCCCAGGGAGGC
GTTGAACCGATCTTCCACGCCGGAGATTTCCACGGAGTCGAAGCACTCGATTTTCTTGAAGTAGTCCTCT
TTCAGCTGCTTCACGGTCACTTTCCGGTTGGTCTTGAACAGCAGGTCCACGATGGCCTTTTTCTGCTCGC
CGCTCAGGAAGGCGGGCTTTCTCATTCCCTCGGTCACGTATTTCACTTTGGTCAGCTCGTTATACACGGT
GAAGTACTCGTACAGCAGGCTGTGCTTGGGCAGCACCTTCTCGTTGGGCAGGTTCTTATCGAAGTTGGTC
ATCCGCTCGATGAAGCTCTGGGCGGAAGCGCCCTTGTCCACCACTTCCTCGAAGTTCCAGGGGGTGATGG
TTTCCTCGCTCTTTCTGGTCATCCAGGCGAATCTGCTGTTTCCCCTGGCCAGAGGGCCCACGTAGTAGGG
GATGCGGAAGGTCAGGATCTTCTCGATCTTTTCCCGGTTGTCCTTCAGGAATGGGTAAAAATCTTCCTGC
CGCCGCAGAATGGCGTGCAGCTCTCCCAGGTGGATCTGGTGGGGGATGCTGCCGTTGTCGAAGGTCCGCT
GCTTCCGCAGCAGGTCCTCTCTGTTCAGCTTCACGAGCAGTTCCTCGGTGCCGTCCATCTTTTCCAGGAT
GGGCTTGATGAACTTGTAGAACTCTTCCTGGCTGGCTCCGCCGTCAATGTAGCCGGCGTAGCCGTTCTTG
CTCTGGTCGAAGAAAATCTCTTTGTACTTCTCAGGCAGCTGCTGCCGCACGAGAGCTTTCAGCAGGGTCA
GGTCCTGGTGGTGCTCGTCGTATCTCTTGATCATAGAGGCGCTCAGGGGGGCCTTGGTGATCTCGGTGTT
CACTCTCAGGATGTCGCTCAGCAGGATGGCGTCGGACAGGTTCTTGGCGGCCAGAAACAGGTCGGCGTAC
TGGTCGCCGATCTGGGCCAGCAGGTTGTCCAGGTCGTCGTCGTAGGTGTCCTTGCTCAGCTGCAGTTTGG
CATCCTCGGCCAGGTCGAAGTTGCTCTTGAAGTTGGGGGTCAGGCCCAGGCTCAGGGCAATCAGGTTTCC
GAACAGGCCATTCTTCTTCTCGCCGGGCAGCTGGGCGATCAGATTTTCCAGCCGTCTGCTCTTGCTCAGT
CTGGCAGACAGGATGGCCTTGGCGTCCACGCCGCTGGCGTTGATGGGGTTTTCCTCGAACAGCTGGTTGT
AGGTCTGCACCAGCTGGATGAACAGCTTGTCCACGTCGCTGTTGTCGGGGTTCAGGTCGCCCTCGATCAG
GAAGTGGCCCCGGAACTTGATCATGTGGGCCAGGGCCAGATAGATCAGCCGCAGGTCGGCCTTGTCGGTG
CTGTCCACCAGTTTCTTTCTCAGGTGGTAGATGGTGGGGTACTTCTCGTGGTAGGCCACCTCGTCCACGA
TGTTGCCGAAGATGGGGTGCCGCTCGTGCTTCTTATCCTCTTCCACCAGGAAGGACTCTTCCAGTCTGTG
GAAGAAGCTGTCGTCCACCTTGGCCATCTCGTTGCTGAAGATCTCTTGCAGATAGCAGATCCGGTTCTTC
CGTCTGGTGTATCTTCTTCTGGCGGTTCTCTTCAGCCGGGTGGCCTCGGCTGTTTCGCCGCTGTCGAACA
GCAGGGCTCCGATCAGGTTCTTCTTGATGCTGTGCCGGTCGGTGTTGCCCAGCACCTTGAATTTCTTGCT
GGGCACCTTGTACTCGTCGGTGATCACGGCCCAGCCCACAGAGTTGGTGCCGATGTCCAGGCCGATGCTG
TACTTCTTGTCCATGGTGGCAGCGCTCTAGAACCGGTCCTGTGTTCTGGCGGCAAACCCGTTGCGAAAAA
GAACGTTCACGGCGACTACTGCACTTATATACGGTTCTCCCCCACCCTCGGGAAAAAGGCGGAGCCAGTA
CACGACATCACTTTCCCAGTTTACCCCGCGCCACCTTCTCTAGGCACCGGATCAATTGCCGACCCCTCCC
CCCAACTTCTCGGGGACTGTGGGCGATGTGCGCTCTGCCCACTGACGGGCACCGGAGCCAATTCCCACTC
CTTTCAAGACCTAGCTAGCGAATTCAAAAAAGCACCGACTCGGTGCCACTTTTTCAAGTTGATAACGGAC
TAGCCTTATTTTAACTTGCTATTTCTAGCTCTAAAACCGGGTCTGTAATCCAGGTGACGGTGTTTCGTCC
TTTCCACAAGATATATAAAGCCAAGAAATCGAAATACTTTCAAGTTACGGTAAGCATATGATAGTCCATT
TTAAAACATAATTTTAAAACTGCAAACTACCCAAGAAATTATTACTTTCTACGTCACGTATTTTGTACTA
ATATCTTTGTGTTTACAGTCAAATTAATTCTAATTATCTCTCTAACAGCCTTGTATCGTATATGCAAATA
TGAAGGAATCATGGGAAATAGGCCCTCGGTACCTTAATTAACCAAACTGGATCTCTGCTGTCCCTGTAAT
AAACCCGAAAATTTTGAATTTTTGTAATTTGTTTTTGTAATTCTTTAGTTTGTATGTCTGTTGCTATTAT
GTCTACTATTCTTTCCCCTGCACTGTACCCCCCAATCCCCCCTTTTCTTTTAAAATTGTGGATGAATACT
GCCATTTGTCTGCAGAATTGGCGC
Features (pLannotate 1.2.2; 33 found; start..end, strand, type, name):
     11..111     -  CDS            Rev (fragment): human immunodeficiency virus 1 (HIV-1) Rev protein; rev; enhances nuclear export of unspliced and incompletely spliced viral mRNAs
    488..721     -  misc_feature   RRE: The Rev response element (RRE) of HIV-1 allows for Rev-dependent mRNA export from the nucleus to the cytoplasm.
    867..1230    -  CDS            HIV-1 gag (fragment): gag protein from human immunodeficiency virus 1; gag
   1214..1339    -  misc_feature   HIV-1 Ψ: packaging signal of human immunodeficiency virus type 1
   1386..1566    -  LTR            5' LTR (truncated): truncated 5' long terminal repeat (LTR) from HIV-1
   1584..1783    -  promoter       CMV promoter: human cytomegalovirus (CMV) immediate early promoter
   1784..2163    -  enhancer       CMV enhancer: human cytomegalovirus immediate early enhancer
   2322..2374    +  misc_feature   bom (fragment): basis of mobility region from pBR322
   2433..2537    +  promoter       AmpR promoter: bla
   2538..3398    +  CDS            AmpR: β-lactamase; bla; confers resistance to ampicillin, carbenicillin, and related antibiotics
   3569..4157    +  rep_origin     ori: high-copy-number ColE1/pMB1/pBR322/pUC origin of replication
   4340..4432    +  CDS            lacI (fragment): lac repressor; lacI; The lac repressor binds to the lac operator to inhibit transcription in E. coli. This inhibition can be relieved by adding lactose or isopropyl-β-D-thiogalactopyranoside (IPTG).
   4445..4466    +  protein_bind   CAP binding site: CAP binding activates transcription in the presence of cAMP. E. coli catabolite activator protein
   4481..4511    +  promoter       lac promoter: promoter for the E. coli lac operon
   4515..4537    +  protein_bind   lac operator (fragment): The lac repressor binds to the lac operator to inhibit transcription in E. coli. This inhibition can be relieved by adding lactose or isopropyl-β-D-thiogalactopyranoside (IPTG). lac repressor encoded by lacI
   4608..4729    -  polyA_signal   SV40 poly(A) signal: SV40 polyadenylation signal
   4724..4849    -  CDS            ble (fragment): BLE_KLEPN - Experimental evidence at protein level: Swiss-Prot protein existence level 1. Binding protein with a strong affinity to the bleomycin family of antibiotics. Binds to CL990; an antimitotic-antibiotic compound. From Klebsiella pneumoniae.
   4859..5233    -  CDS            BleoR: antibiotic-binding protein; Sh ble from Streptoalloteichus hindustanus; confers resistance to bleomycin, phleomycin, and Zeocin™
   5252..5299    -  promoter       EM7 promoter: synthetic bacterial promoter&nbsp
   5347..5676    -  promoter       SV40 promoter: SV40 enhancer and early promoter
   5690..6118    -  rep_origin     f1 ori (sequence partly withheld): f1 bacteriophage origin of replication; arrow indicates direction of (+) strand synthesis
   6139..6160    -  promoter       SV40 promoter (fragment): SV40 enhancer and early promoter
   6164..6388    -  polyA_signal   bGH poly(A) signal: bovine growth hormone polyadenylation signal
   6420..6653    -  LTR            3' LTR (ΔU3): self-inactivating 3' long terminal repeat (LTR) from HIV-1
   6655..6674    -  misc_feature   cPPT/CTS (fragment): central polypurine tract and central termination sequence of HIV-1
   6725..7313    -  misc_feature   WPRE: woodchuck hepatitis virus posttranscriptional regulatory element
   7329..8121    -  CDS            NeoR/KanR (fragment): aminoglycoside phosphotransferase from Tn5; aph(3')-II (or nptII); confers resistance to neomycin, kanamycin, and G418 (Geneticin®)
   8259..12362   -  CDS            Cas9: Cas9 (Csn1) endonuclease from the Streptococcus pyogenes Type II CRISPR/Cas system generates RNA-guided double strand breaks in DNA
  12387..12598   -  promoter       EF-1α core promoter: core promoter for human elongation factor EF-1α
  12624..12642   -  CDS            small t antigen (fragment): SV40 (simian virus 40) small t antigen
  12660..12735   -  misc_RNA       gRNA scaffold: guide RNA scaffold for the Streptococcus pyogenes CRISPR/Cas9 system
  12765..13005   -  promoter       U6 promoter: RNA polymerase III promoter for human U6 snRNA
  13056..13173   -  misc_feature   cPPT/CTS: central polypurine tract and central termination sequence of HIV-1
