[The description below was written by a language model from this plasmid's Addgene catalogue record and pLannotate feature annotations shown in this document.]
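Description:
pLentiCRISPR V2 Neo PTEN sgRNA5 is an all-in-one lentiviral CRISPR/Cas9 vector built on the pLentiCRISPR V2 Neo backbone and intended to knock out mouse Pten. It is propagated in E. coli as a high-copy plasmid through a ColE1/pUC-type origin with ampicillin selection (AmpR under its own bla promoter). The plasmid backbone outside the viral unit also carries an f1 origin and an SV40/EM7-driven BleoR cassette with an SV40 poly(A) signal. The full annotated sequence is about 13.2 kb.

The transfer cassette has the layout of a self-inactivating, third-generation-style HIV-1 vector. A CMV enhancer/promoter fused to a truncated 5' LTR drives genomic RNA production in packaging cells. It is followed by the Ψ packaging signal with a partial gag fragment, the RRE for Rev-dependent nuclear export, and a cPPT/CTS element. Within the provirus, a human U6 RNA polymerase III promoter expresses the Pten-targeting guide fused to the S. pyogenes gRNA scaffold, though the record does not give the guide sequence or the cloning sites used. Downstream, an EF-1α core promoter drives S. pyogenes Cas9, followed by a neomycin phosphotransferase (NeoR/KanR) coding sequence that allows G418 selection of transduced cells. The element linking Cas9 to NeoR is not annotated. A WPRE enhances transcript expression ahead of the ΔU3 3' LTR, and a bGH poly(A) signal lies beyond it.

After packaging with helper plasmids, the virus delivers Cas9 and the sgRNA together for stable, selectable disruption of Pten in murine cells. The associated work used PTEN deficiency to study invasion in ovarian cancer models.
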