Addgene plasmid #233246: pLentiCRISPR V2 Neo PTEN sgRNA5
Purpose: Knock out of murine PTEN
Depositing lab: David Bryant. Depositing organization: University of Glasgow. Publication: PTEN deficiency exposes a requirement for an ARF GTPase module for integrin-dependent invasion in ovarian cancer. Nikolatou K, Sandilands E, Roman-Fernandez A, Cumming EM, Freckmann E, Lilla S, Buetow L, McGarry L, Neilson M, Shaw R, Strachan D, Miller C, Huang DT, McNeish IA, Norman JC, Zanivan S, Bryant DM. EMBO J. 2023 Sep 18;42(18):e113987. doi: 10.15252/embj.2023113987. Epub 2023 Aug 14. PubMed 37577760.
Backbone
  Vector backbone: pLentiCRISPR V2 Neo
  Vector type: Lentiviral
Growth in bacteria
  Bacterial resistance: Ampicillin, 100 μg/mL
  Growth temperature: 37°C
  Growth strain: NEB Stable
  Copy number: High Copy
Gene/Insert
  Gene/Insert name: PTEN
  gRNA/shRNA sequence: Unspecified
  Species: M. musculus (mouse)
  Entrez Gene: Pten (a.k.a. 2310035O07Rik, A130070J02Rik, B430203M17Rik, MMAC1, PTENbeta, TEP1)
  Cloning method: Restriction Enzyme; 5′ cloning site Unknown (unknown if destroyed)
Terms and licenses: Academic/Nonprofit Terms; Industry Terms: Not Available to Industry
How to cite: pLentiCRISPR V2 Neo PTEN sgRNA5 was a gift from David Bryant (Addgene plasmid # 233246 ; http://n2t.net/addgene:233246 ; RRID:Addgene_233246)
